>Addgene plasmid #244081 | pAAV.CAGFLEX.(mem).iGlucoSnFR2 | addgene full sequence | sequence record 487018 | Addgene NGS Result
AGCGCCCAATACGCAAACCGCCTCTCCCCGCGCGTTGGCCGATTCATTAATGCAGCTGCGCGCTCGCTCG
CTCACTGAGGCCGCCCGGGCAAAGCCCGGGCGTCGGGCGACCTTTGGTCGCCCGGCCTCAGTGAGCGAGC
GAGCGCGCAGAGAGGGAGTGGCCAACTCCATCACTAGGGGTTCCTTGTAGTTAATGATTAACCCGCCATG
CTACTTATCTACGTAGCCATGCTCTAGGAAGATCCTTATCGATTTTACCACATTTGTAGAGGTTTTACTT
GCTTTAAAAAACCTCCCACATCTCCCCCTGAACCTGAAACATAAAATGAATGCAATTGTTGTTGTTAACT
TGTTTATTGCAGCTTATAATGGTTACAAATAAAGCAATAGCATCACAAATTTCACAAATAAAGCATTTTT
TTCACTGCATTCTAGTTGTGGTTTGTCCAAACTCATCAATGTATCTTATCATGTCTGCTCGAAGCGGCCG
CCCGGGTCGACGGTATCGATGCGGGGAGGCGGCCCAAAGGGAGATCCGACTCGTCTGAGGGCGAAGGCGA
AGACGCGGAAGAGGCCGCAGAGCCGGCAGCAGGCCGCGGGAAGGAAGGTCCGCTGGATTGAGGGCCGAAG
GGACGTAGCAGAAGGACGTCCCGCGCAGAATCCAGGTGGCAACACAGGCGAGCAGCCAAGGAAAGGACGA
TGATTTCCCCGACAACACCACGGAATTGTCAGTGCCCAACAGCCGAGCCCCTGTCCAGCAGCGGGCAAGG
CAGGCGGCGATGAGTTCCGCCGTGGCAATAGGGAGGGGGAAAGCGAAAGTCCCGGAAAGGAGCTGACAGG
TGGTGGCAATGCCCCAACCAGTGGGGGTTGCGTCAGCAAACACAGTGCACACCACGCCACGTTGCCTGAC
AACGGGCCACAACTCCTCATAAAGAGACAGCAACCAGGATTTATACAAGGAGGAGAAAATGAAAGCCATA
CGGGAAGCAATAGCATGATACAAAGGCATTAAAGCAGCGTATCCACATAGCGTAAAAGGAGCAACATAGT
TAAGAATACCAGTCAATCTTTCACAAATTTTGTAATCCAGAGGTTGATTATCGATAAGCTAATTCGAACC
TCTTCGAGGGACATAACTTCGTATAATGTATGCTATACGAAGTTATGGGTCGATGGTGAGATCTGGACTA
GAGGGTCGATGGTGATGCTTGGATCAAAATAGGAAGAATCCCAATGATAACTTCGTATAAAGTATCCTAT
ACGAAGTTATGGATCCCGCCACCATGGAGACAGACACACTCCTGCTATGGGTACTGCTGCTCTGGGTTCC
AGGTTCCACTGGTGACAGATCTAAGCTGGAGATTTTCTCTTGGTGGGCTGGGGATGAAGGCCCTGCCCTG
GAGGCACTCATCAGACTGTATAAACAGAAGTATCCTGGAGTAGAGGTGATAAACGCCACTGTCACCGGAG
GTGCCGGTGTAAATGCTCGCGCTGTCCTTAAGACAAGGATGCTTGGTGGTGATCCTCCTGATACATTTCA
AGTTGCAGCAGGGATGGAGTTGATAGGCACATGGGTGGTGGCTAACAGAATGGAGGATCTCAGCGCCTTG
TTTCGACAAGAGGGTTGGCTTCAAGCCTTCCCCAAGGGCCTTATTGATCTGATTAGTTATAAAGGTGGTA
TATGGAGTGTGCCCGTTAATATTCACAGGTCAAACGTAATGTGGTATTTGCCTGCAAAGCTAAAAGAGTG
GGGAGTTAACCCCCCACGGACTTGGGATGAGTTTCTTGCCACCTGTCAAACACTTAAACAAAAGGGTCTG
GAAGCTCCACTGGCTCTCGGGGAAAATTGGACACAACAACACCTCTGGGAGAGTGTCGCCTTGGCTGTAT
TGGGGCCTGATGATTGGAATAATCTGTGGAATGGGAAGCTGAAGTTCACAGACCCTAAAGCAGTTAGGGC
ATGGGAAGTCTTTGGCCGCGTTTTGGACTGTGCCAACAAGGATGCAGCAGGCTTGTCTTGGCAGCAAGCT
GTCGATCGGGTAGTACAGGGGAAAGCCGCTTTTAACGTAATGGGCGACTGGGCAGCAGGATATATGACTA
CCACTCTCAAGTTGAAGCCTGGTACAGATTTCGCATGGGCACCAAGTCCCGGGACACAGGGCGTCTTTAT
GATGGTTTCCGACTCTTTCGGACTTCCCAAAGGAGCCAAAAATCGACAAAACGCTATCAACTGGCTTCGA
TTGGTCGGCTCTAAAGAAGGTCAAGATACATTCAACCCACTGAAAGGGTCCATCGCTGCTCGGCTCGATA
GCGACCCAAGCAAGTATCCGTGTAACGTCTATATCACCGCCGACAAGCAGAAGAACGGCATCAAGGCGAA
CTTCAAGATCCGCCACAACGTGGAGGACGGCAGCGTGCAGCTCGCCGACCACTACCAGCAGAACACCCCC
ATCGGCGACGGCCCCGTGCTGCTGCCCGACAACCACTACCTGGTGACCCAGTCCGTGCTGAGCAAAGACC
CCAACGAGAAGCGCGATCACATGGTCCTGCTGGAGTTCGTGACCGCCGCCGGGATCACTCTCGGCATGGA
CGAGCTGTACAAGGGCGGTACCGGAGGGAGCATGAGCAAGGGCGAGGAGCTGTTCACCGGGGTGGTGCCC
ATCCTGGTCGAGCTGGACGGCGACGTAAACGGCCACAAGTTCAGCGTGCGCGGCGAGGGCGAGGGCGATG
CCACCAACGGCAAGCTGACCCTGAAGTTCATCTGCACCACCGGCAAGCTGCCCGTGCCCTGGCCCACCCT
CGTGACCACCCTGACCTACGGCGTGCAGTGCTTCAGCCGCTACCCCGACCACATGAAGCAGCACGACTTC
TTCAAGTCCGCCATGCCCGAAGGCTACGTCCAGGAGCGCACCATCAGCTTCAAGGACGACGGCACCTACA
AGACCCGCGCCGAGGTGAAGTTCGAGGGCGACACCCTGGTGAACCGCATCGAGCTGAAGGGCATCGACTT
CAAGGAGGACGGCAACATCCTGGGGCACAAGCTGGAGTACAACTTTAACAACCCCAACGCATACGGACAG
AGTGCAATGCGAGATTGGCGGAGTAATCGCATCGTTGGCTCCCTGGTAGCAGGAGCAGTGGCCCCTGAAA
GCTCCATGTCACAATTCGGAACAGTAATGGAAATTTTCCTGCAAACACGCAACCCACAAGCAGCAGCAAA
TGCAGCACAAGCTATTGCTGACCAAGTTGGCCTGGGTCGCCTTGGTCAGCTGCAGGTCGACGAACAAAAA
CTCATCTCAGAAGAGGATCTGAATGCTGTGGGCCAGGACACGCAGGAGGTCATCGTGGTGCCACACTCCT
TGCCCTTTAAGGTGGTGGTGATCTCAGCCATCCTGGCCCTGGTGGTGCTCACCATCATCTCCCTTATCAT
CCTCATCATGCTTTGGCAGAAGAAGCCACGTTAGAAGCTTGCTAGTATAACTTCGTATAGCATACATTAT
ACGAAGTTATGGGTCGATGGTGATGCTTGGCAATTCGGGTCGATGGTGAAGCATTGGTCTTCCTATTTTG
ATATAACTTCGTATAGGATACTTTATACGAAGTTATGGGGATGATCCAATTCTTTGCCAAAATGATGAGA
CAGCACAATAACCAGCACGTTGCCCAGGAGCTGTAGGAAAAAGAAGAAGGCATGAACATGGTTAGCAGAG
GCTCTAGAGCCGCCGGTCACACGCCAGAAGCCGAACCCCGCCCTGCCCCGTCCCCCCCGAAGGCAGCCGT
CCCCCCGCGGACAGCCCCGAGCCGCTCCCCCCGCACAAAGGGCCCTCCCGGAGCCCCTCAAGGCTTTCAC
GCAGCCACAGAAAAGAAACAAGCCGTCATTAAACCAAGCGCTAATTACAGCCCGGAGGAGAAGGGCCGTC
CCGCCCGCTCACCTGTGGGAGTAACGCGGTCAGTCAGAGCCGGGGCGGGCGGCGCGAGGCGGCGGCGGAG
CGGGGCACGGGGCGAAGGCAGCGCGCAGCGACTCCCGCCCGCCGCGCGCTTCGCTTTTTATAGGGCCGCC
GCCGCCGCCGCCTCGCCATAAAAGGAAACTTTCGGAGCGCGCCGCTCTGATTGGCTGCCGCCGCACCTCT
CCGCCTCGCCCCGCCCCGCCCCTCGCCCCGCCCCGCCCCGCCTGGCGCGCGCCCCCCCCCCCCCCCCGCC
CCCATCGCTGCACAAAATAATTAAAAAATAAATAAATACAAAATTGGGGGTGGGGAGGGGGGGGAGATGG
GGAGAGTGAAGCAGAACGTGGGGCTCACCTCGACCATGGTAATAGCGATGACTAATACGTAGATGTACTG
CCAAGTAGGAAAGTCCCATAAGGTCATGTACTGGGCATAATGCCAGGCGGGCCATTTACCGTCATTGACG
TCAATAGGGGGCGTACTTGGCATATGATACACTTGATGTACTGCCAAGTGGGCAGTTTACCGTAAATACT
CCACCCATTGACGTCAATGGAAAGTCCCTATTGGCGTTACTATGGGAACATACGTCATTATTGACGTCAA
TGGTACTCTTCCTAGAGCATGGCTACGTAGATAAGTAGCATGGCGGGTTAATCATTAACTACAAGGAACC
CCTAGTGATGGAGTTGGCCACTCCCTCTCTGCGCGCTCGCTCGCTCACTGAGGCCGGGCGACCAAAGGTC
GCCCGACGCCCGGGCTTTGCCCGGGCGGCCTCAGTGAGCGAGCGAGCGCGCAGCTGGCGTAATAGCGAAG
AGGCCCGCACCGATCGCCCTTCCCAACAGTTGCGCAGCCTGAATGGCGAATGGG
[124 nt withheld, positions 4815-4938]
C
[91 nt withheld, positions 4940-5030]
A
[49 nt withheld, positions 5032-5080]
CCTTTGACGTTGGAGTCCACGTTCTTT
[37 nt withheld, positions 5108-5144]
ACCCTATCTCGGTCTATTCTTTTGATTTATAAGGGATTTTGCCGATTTCGGCCTATTGGTTAAAAAATGA
GCTGATTTAACAAAAATTTAACGCGAATTTTAACAAAATATTAACGCTTACAATTTAGGTGGCACTTTTC
GGGGAAATGTGCGCGGAACCCCTATTTGTTTATTTTTCTAAATACATTCAAATATGTATCCGCTCATGAG
ACAATAACCCTGATAAATGCTTCAATAATATTGAAAAAGGAAGAGTATGAGTATTCAACATTTCCGTGTC
GCCCTTATTCCCTTTTTTGCGGCATTTTGCCTTCCTGTTTTTGCTCACCCAGAAACGCTGGTGAAAGTAA
AAGATGCTGAAGATCAGTTGGGTGCACGAGTGGGTTACATCGAACTGGATCTCAACAGCGGTAAGATCCT
TGAGAGTTTTCGCCCCGAAGAACGTTTTCCAATGATGAGCACTTTTAAAGTTCTGCTATGTGGCGCGGTA
TTATCCCGTATTGACGCCGGGCAAGAGCAACTCGGTCGCCGCATACACTATTCTCAGAATGACTTGGTTG
AGTACTCACCAGTCACAGAAAAGCATCTTACGGATGGCATGACAGTAAGAGAATTATGCAGTGCTGCCAT
AACCATGAGTGATAACACTGCGGCCAACTTACTTCTGACAACGATCGGAGGACCGAAGGAGCTAACCGCT
TTTTTGCACAACATGGGGGATCATGTAACTCGCCTTGATCGTTGGGAACCGGAGCTGAATGAAGCCATAC
CAAACGACGAGCGTGACACCACGATGCCTGTAGCAATGGCAACAACGTTGCGCAAACTATTAACTGGCGA
ACTACTTACTCTAGCTTCCCGGCAACAATTAATAGACTGGATGGAGGCGGATAAAGTTGCAGGACCACTT
CTGCGCTCGGCCCTTCCGGCTGGCTGGTTTATTGCTGATAAATCTGGAGCCGGTGAGCGTGGGTCTCGCG
GTATCATTGCAGCACTGGGGCCAGATGGTAAGCCCTCCCGTATCGTAGTTATCTACACGACGGGGAGTCA
GGCAACTATGGATGAACGAAATAGACAGATCGCTGAGATAGGTGCCTCACTGATTAAGCATTGGTAACTG
TCAGACCAAGTTTACTCATATATACTTTAGATTGATTTAAAACTTCATTTTTAATTTAAAAGGATCTAGG
TGAAGATCCTTTTTGATAATCTCATGACCAAAATCCCTTAACGTGAGTTTTCGTTCCACTGAGCGTCAGA
CCCCGTAGAAAAGATCAAAGGATCTTCTTGAGATCCTTTTTTTCTGCGCGTAATCTGCTGCTTGCAAACA
AAAAAACCACCGCTACCAGCGGTGGTTTGTTTGCCGGATCAAGAGCTACCAACTCTTTTTCCGAAGGTAA
CTGGCTTCAGCAGAGCGCAGATACCAAATACTGTTCTTCTAGTGTAGCCGTAGTTAGGCCACCACTTCAA
GAACTCTGTAGCACCGCCTACATACCTCGCTCTGCTAATCCTGTTACCAGTGGCTGCTGCCAGTGGCGAT
AAGTCGTGTCTTACCGGGTTGGACTCAAGACGATAGTTACCGGATAAGGCGCAGCGGTCGGGCTGAACGG
GGGGTTCGTGCACACAGCCCAGCTTGGAGCGAACGACCTACACCGAACTGAGATACCTACAGCGTGAGCT
ATGAGAAAGCGCCACGCTTCCCGAAGGGAGAAAGGCGGACAGGTATCCGGTAAGCGGCAGGGTCGGAACA
GGAGAGCGCACGAGGGAGCTTCCAGGGGGAAACGCCTGGTATCTTTATAGTCCTGTCGGGTTTCGCCACC
TCTGACTTGAGCGTCGATTTTTGTGATGCTCGTCAGGGGGGCGGAGCCTATGGAAAAACGCCAGCAACGC
GGCCTTTTTACGGTTCCTGGCCTTTTGCTGGCCTTTTGCTCACATGTTCTTTCCTGCGTTATCCCCTGAT
TCTGTGGATAACCGTATTACCGCCTTTGAGTGAGCTGATACCGCTCGCCGCAGCCGAACGACCGAGCGCA
GCGAGTCAGTGAGCGAGGAAGCGGAAG
Features (pLannotate 1.2.2; 22 found; start..end, strand, type, name):
      2..58      +  CDS            lacI (fragment): lac repressor; lacI; The lac repressor binds to the lac operator to inhibit transcription in E. coli. This inhibition can be relieved by adding lactose or isopropyl-β-D-thiogalactopyranoside (IPTG).
     52..185     -  repeat_region  AAV2 ITR: inverted terminal repeat of adeno-associated virus serotype 2 inverted
    256..324     +  CDS            large T antigen (fragment): large T antigen from SV40 (simian virus 40)
    347..468     +  polyA_signal   SV40 poly(A) signal: SV40 polyadenylation signal
    511..1099    -  misc_feature   WPRE: woodchuck hepatitis virus posttranscriptional regulatory element
   1133..1166    -  protein_bind   loxP: Cre-mediated recombination occurs in the 8-bp core sequence (GCATACAT). Cre recombinase
   1237..1270    -  protein_bind   lox2272: Cre-mediated recombination occurs in the 8-bp core sequence (GGATACTT). lox2272 sites are compatible with each other, but incompatible with loxP or loxN sites (Lee and Saito, 1988). Cre recombinase
   1284..1346    +  sig_peptide    Igκ leader: leader sequence from mouse immunoglobulin κ light chain
   2334..3053    +  CDS            cEGFP: cEGFP is a basic (constitutively fluorescent) green fluorescent protein published in 2008, derived from Aequorea victoria.
   3315..3461    +  CDS            PDGFRβ TM domain: transmembrane domain from platelet derived growth factor receptor beta
   3477..3510    +  protein_bind   loxP: Cre-mediated recombination occurs in the 8-bp core sequence (GCATACAT). Cre recombinase
   3573..3606    +  protein_bind   lox2272: Cre-mediated recombination occurs in the 8-bp core sequence (GGATACTT). lox2272 sites are compatible with each other, but incompatible with loxP or loxN sites (Lee and Saito, 1988). Cre recombinase
   3671..3801    -  intron         chimeric intron (fragment): chimera between introns from chicken β-actin and rabbit β-globin
   3890..4025    -  intron         hybrid intron (fragment): hybrid between chicken β-actin (CBA) and minute virus of mice (MMV) introns (Gray et al., 2011)
   4026..4303    -  promoter       chicken β-actin promoter: No description available
   4305..4553    -  enhancer       CMV enhancer (fragment): human cytomegalovirus immediate early enhancer
   4614..4746    +  repeat_region  AAV2 ITR (fragment): inverted terminal repeat of adeno-associated virus serotype 2 inverted
   4741..4810    +  CDS            lacZα (fragment): LacZα fragment of β-galactosidase; lacZ fragment
   4815..5243    +  rep_origin     f1 ori (sequence partly withheld): f1 bacteriophage origin of replication; arrow indicates direction of (+) strand synthesis
   5296..5400    +  promoter       AmpR promoter: bla
   5401..6261    +  CDS            AmpR: β-lactamase; bla; confers resistance to ampicillin, carbenicillin, and related antibiotics
   6432..7020    +  rep_origin     ori: high-copy-number ColE1/pMB1/pBR322/pUC origin of replication
