[The description below was written by a language model from this plasmid's Addgene catalogue record and pLannotate feature annotations shown in this document.]
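Description:
pAAV.CAGFLEX.(mem).iGlucoSnFR2 is an adeno-associated virus transfer plasmid for Cre-dependent expression of a green fluorescent glucose sensor displayed on the plasma membrane. The 7.2 kb plasmid is built on a pAAV backbone and is maintained in E. coli through a high-copy ColE1/pUC-type origin with ampicillin selection (AmpR with its own promoter). An f1 phage origin is also present. Two AAV2 inverted terminal repeats flank the expression cassette and provide the cis signals needed to replicate the intervening DNA and package it into recombinant AAV particles. Short annotated lacI, lacZα and SV40 large T antigen fragments appear to be backbone remnants rather than functional genes.

Expression is driven by a CAG-type promoter, made up of the CMV enhancer, the chicken β-actin promoter and a chimeric/hybrid intron. Downstream lie a WPRE, which enhances transcript stability and expression, and an SV40 polyadenylation signal. Between promoter and WPRE sits a FLEX (double-inverted) switch formed by paired loxP and lox2272 sites in opposing orientations. In the feature table the sensor coding sequence lies on the opposite strand from the promoter, so it is antisense and silent until Cre recombinase inverts it and locks it into the sense orientation, which restricts expression to Cre-expressing cells.

The open reading frame begins with a mouse Igκ leader that directs the protein into the secretory pathway. It continues through the iGlucoSnFR2 sensor, which includes a GFP-derived module annotated as cEGFP, and ends with the PDGFRβ transmembrane domain, which anchors the sensor at the cell surface. The glucose-binding portion is not separately annotated. The associated publication describes iGlucoSnFR2 as a sensor for measuring intracellular or extracellular glucose in vivo in mouse brain, and this version is the plasma membrane-targeted form.
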