Addgene plasmid #244081: pAAV.CAGFLEX.(mem).iGlucoSnFR2
Purpose: Plasma membrane targeted expression of green glucose sensor
Depositing lab: Tim Brown & HHMI-JRC Tool Translation Team. Depositing organization: HHMI, Janelia Research Campus. Publication: iGlucoSnFR2: A genetically encoded fluorescent sensor for measuring intracellular or extracellular glucose in vivo in mouse brain. Marvin JS, Machler P, Meng C, Ates T, Patel RH, Adhikari R, Makurath MA, Ku Z, Feliciano D, Atasoy D, Cui G, Kleinfeld D, Brown TA. Sci Adv. 2025 Nov 14;11(46):eadz3889. doi: 10.1126/sciadv.adz3889. Epub 2025 Nov 12. PubMed 41223288.
Backbone
  Vector backbone: pAAV
  Vector type: AAV
Growth in bacteria
  Bacterial resistance: Ampicillin, 100 μg/mL
  Growth temperature: 37°C
  Growth strain: NEB Stable
  Copy number: High Copy
Gene/Insert
  Gene/Insert name: iGlucoSnFR2
  Species: M. musculus (mouse), Synthetic
  Tag / fusion protein: IgG kappa leader (N terminal on insert)
  Cloning method: Restriction Enzyme; 5′ cloning site Unknown (unknown if destroyed)
Terms and licenses: Academic/Nonprofit Terms; Industry Terms: Not Available to Industry
How to cite: pAAV.CAGFLEX.(mem).iGlucoSnFR2 was a gift from Tim Brown & HHMI-JRC Tool Translation Team (Addgene plasmid # 244081 ; http://n2t.net/addgene:244081 ; RRID:Addgene_244081)
